>Addgene plasmid #45238 | Cenp-B INCENP GFP | depositor full sequence | sequence record 84496 | Cenp-B INCENP GFP sequence 10582 bps
GACGGATCGGGAGATCTCCCGATCCCCTATGGTGCACTCTCAGTACAATCTGCTCTGATGCCGCATAGTT
AAGCCAGTATCTGCTCCCTGCTTGTGTGTTGGAGGTCGCTGAGTAGTGCGCGAGCAAAATTTAAGCTACA
ACAAGGCAAGGCTTGACCGACAATTGCATGAAGAATCTGCTTAGGGTTAGGCGTTTTGCGCTGCTTCGCG
ATGTACGGGCCAGATATACGCGTTGACATTGATTATTGACTAGTTATTAATAGTAATCAATTACGGGGTC
ATTAGTTCATAGCCCATATATGGAGTTCCGCGTTACATAACTTACGGTAAATGGCCCGCCTGGCTGACCG
CCCAACGACCCCCGCCCATTGACGTCAATAATGACGTATGTTCCCATAGTAACGCCAATAGGGACTTTCC
ATTGACGTCAATGGGTGGAGTATTTACGGTAAACTGCCCACTTGGCAGTACATCAAGTGTATCATATGCC
AAGTACGCCCCCTATTGACGTCAATGACGGTAAATGGCCCGCCTGGCATTATGCCCAGTACATGACCTTA
TGGGACTTTCCTACTTGGCAGTACATCTACGTATTAGTCATCGCTATTACCATGGTGATGCGGTTTTGGC
AGTACATCAATGGGCGTGGATAGCGGTTTGACTCACGGGGATTTCCAAGTCTCCACCCCATTGACGTCAA
TGGGAGTTTGTTTTGGCACCAAAATCAACGGGACTTTCCAAAATGTCGTAACAACTCCGCCCCATTGACG
CAAATGGGCGGTAGGCGTGTACGGTGGGAGGTCTATATAAGCAGAGCTCTCTGGCTAACTAGAGAACCCA
CTGCTTACTGGCTTATCGAAATTAATACGACTCACTATAGGGAGACCCAAGCTTGGCGCGCCGCCACCAT
GGGCCCCAAGAGGCGACAGCTGACGTTCCGGGAGAAGTCACGGATCATCCAGGAGGTGGAGGAGAATCCG
GACCTGCGCAAGGGCGAGATCGCGCGGCGCTTCAACATCCCGCCGTCCACGCTGAGCACGATCCTGAAGA
ACAAGCGCGCCATCCTGGCGTCGGAGCGCAAGTACGGGGTGGCCTCCACCTGCCGCAAGACCAACAAGCT
GTCTCCCTACGACAAGCTCGAGGGCTTGCTCATCGCCTGGTTCCAGCAGATCCGCGCCGCCGGCCTGCCG
GTCAAGGGCATCATCCTCAAGGAGAAGGCGCTGCGCATAGCCGAGGAGCTGGGCATGGACGACTTCACCG
CCTCCAACGGCTGGCTGGACCGCTTCCGCCGGCGCCACGGCGTGGTGTCCTGCAGCGGCGTGGCCCGCGC
CCGCGCGCGAAACGCTGCCCCCCGCACCCCGGCGGCGCCTGCCAGTCCGGCCGCGGTGCCCTCGGAGGGC
AGTGGCGGGAGCACTACTGGTTGGCGCGCTCGGGAGGAGCAGCCGCCGTCGGTGGCCGAGGGCTACGCCT
CGCAGGACGTGTTCAGCGCCACCGAGACCAGTCTATGGTACGACTTCCTGCCCGACCAGGCCGCGGGGCT
GTGCGGAGGCGACGGACGGCCGCGTCAAGCCACCCAGCGCCTGAGCGTCCTGCTATGCGCCAATGCCGAC
GGCAGCGAGAAGCTGCCCCCGCTGGTGGCCGGCAAGTCGGCCAAGCCCCGCGCAGGCCAAGCCGGCCTGC
CCTGCGACTACACCGCCAACTCCAAGGGTGGTGTCACCACCCAGGCCCTGGCCAAGTACTTGAAGGCCTT
GGACACCCGAATGGCTGCAGAGTCTCGCCGGGTCCTGCTGTTGGCCGGCCGCTTGGCTGCCCAGTCCTTG
GACACCTCGGGCCTGCGGCATGTGCAGCTGGCCTTCTTCCCTCCCGGCACCGTGCATCCGCTGGAGAGGG
GAGTGGTCCAGCAGGTGAAGGGCCACTACCGCCAGGCCATGCTGCTCAAGGCCATGGCCGCGCTAGAGGG
CCAGGATCCCTCAGGCCTGCAGCTGGGTCTCACGGAGGCCCTGCACTTTGTGGCTGCCGCCTGGCAGGCA
GTGGAGCCTTCGGACATAGCCGCCTGCTTTCGTGAGGCTGGCTTTGGGGGTGGCCCTAATGCCACCATCA
CCACTTCCCTCAAGAGTGAGGGAGAGGAAGAGGAGGAGGAGGAGGAAGAAGAGGAGGAGGAAGAGGGTGA
AGGAGAGGAAGAGGAGGAGGAAGGGGAGGAGGAGGAGGAGGAAGGGGGGGAAGGAGAGGAATTGGGGGAG
GAAGAGGAGGTGGAGGAGGAGGGTGATGTTGATAGTGATGAAGAAGAGGAGGAAGATGAGGAGAGCTCCT
CGGAGGGCTTGGAGGCTGAGGACTGGGCCCAGGGAGTAGTGGAGGCCGGTGGCAGCTTCGGGGCTTATGG
TGCCCAGGAGGAAGCCCAGTGCCCTACTCTGCATTTCCTGGAAGGTGGGGAGGACTCTGATTCAGACAGT
GAGGAAGAGGACGATGAGGAAGAGGATGATGAAGATGAAGACGACGATGATGATGAGGAGGATGGTGATG
AGGTGCCTGTACCCAGCTTTGGGGAGGCCATGGCTTACTTTGCCATGGTCAAGAGGTACCTGACCTCCTT
CCCCATTGATGACCGCGTGCAGAGCCACATCCTCCACTTGGAACACGATCTGGTTCATGTGACCAGGAAG
AACCACGCCAGGCAGGCGGGAGTTCGAGGTCTTGGACATCAAAGCGGGCTAGCAGGGAGCACTGAATTCA
GCAAAGAGCCAGAGCTGATGCCCAAAACACCTTCTCAGAAGAACCGACGGAAGAAGAGACGGATTTCTTA
TGTTCAGGATGAAAACAGAGATCCCATCAGGAGAAGGTTATCCCGCAGAAAGTCTCGGAGCAGCCAGCAG
AGCACCCGACGCCTCCGCAGCAAGGACAGTGTAGAGAAGCTGGCTACAGTGGTCGGGGAGAACGGCTCCG
TTCTGCGGCGTGTGACCCGTGCTGCGGCTGCAGCTGCCGCGGCTACCATGGCATTGGCTGCACCTTCTTC
ACCCACCCCTGAGTCTCCCACGATGCTGACTAAGAAGCCCGAGGATAACCACACCCAGTGCCAGCTGGTG
CCTGTGGTGGAGATCGGCATCAGTGAGCGCCAGAATGCTGAGCAGCATGTCACCCAGCTCATGTCCACCG
AGCCTCTGCCCCGCACTCTGTCCCCGACTCCAGCTTCAGCCACAGCTCCAACCTCCCAGGGCATCCCGAC
ATCAGATGAGGAATCAACACCTAAGAAGTCGAAGGCCAGGATACTGGAGTCCATCACAGTGAGCTCCCTG
ATGGCTACACCCCAGGACCCCAAGGGTCAAGGGGTCGGGACGGGGCGGTCTGCGTCTAAGCTCAGGATTG
CGCAGGTCTCCCCTGGCCCACGGGACTCGCCAGCCTTTCCAGATTCTCCATGGCGGGAGCGGGTGCTGGC
TCCCATCCTGCCGGATAACTTCTCCACGCCCACGGGCTCTCGCACGGACTCTCAATCGGTGCGGCACAGC
CCGATCGCCCCGTCTTCCCCGAGTCCCCGAGTCTTAGCCCAGAAGTACTCTCTGGTGGCCAAACAGGAAA
GTGTTGTCCGCAGGGCGAGCAGAAGGCTTGCCAAGAAGACTGCCGAAGAGCCAGCTGCCTCTGGCCGCAT
CATCTGTCACAGTTACCTGGAGAGGCTCCTGAATGTTGAGGTGCCCCAGAAAGTTGGTTCTGAGCAGAAG
GAACCCCCCGAGGAGGCTGAGCCTGTGGCGGCAGCTGAGCCAGAGGTCCCTGAGAACAACGGAAATAACT
CGTGGCCCCACAATGACACAGAGATCGCCAACAGCACACCCAACCCGAAGCCTGCAGCCAGCAGCCCGGA
AACACCCTCTGCAGGGCAGCAAGAGGCCAAGACGGACCAAGCAGATGGACCCAGAGAGCCACCGCAGAGT
GCCAGGAGGAAGCGCAGCTACAAGCAGGCCGTGAGTGAGCTGGACGAGGAGCAGCACCTGGAGGATGAGG
AGCTGCAGCCCCCCAGGAGCAAGACCCCTTCCTCACCCTGCCCAGCCAGCAAGGTGGTACGGCCCCTCCG
GACCTTTCTGCACACAGTGCAGAGGAACCAGATGCTCACGACCCCGACCTCAGCCCCACGCAGCGTCATG
AAGTCCTTTATTAAGCGCAACACTCCCCTGCGCATGGACCCCAAGTGCAGCTTCGTCGAGAAGGAGCGGC
AGCGCCTGGAGAATCTGCGGCGGAAGGAGGAGGCCGAGCAGCTGCGCAGGCAGAAGGTGGAGGAGGACAA
GCGGCGGCGGCTGGAGGAGGTGAAGCTGAAGCGTGAGGAACGCCTCCGCAAGGTGCTGCAGGCCCGCGAG
CGGGTGGAGCAGATGAAGGAGGAGAAGAAGAAGCAGATTGAGCAGAAGTTTGCTCAGATCGACGAGAAGA
CTGAGAAGGCCAAGGAGGAGCGGCTGGCAGAGGAGAAGGCCAAGAAAAAGGCGGCGGCCAAGAAGATGGA
GGAGGTGGAAGCACGCAGGAAGCAGGAAGAGGATGCACGTAGGCTCAGGTGGCTGCAGCAGGAGGAGGAA
GAGCGGCGGCACCAAGAGCTGCTGCAGAAGAAGAAGGAAGAGGAGCAGGAGCGGCTGCGGAAGGCGGCCG
AGGCTAAGCGGCTGGCAGAGCAGCGGGAGCAGGAGCGGCGGGAGCAGGAGCGGCGCGAGCAGGAGCGGCG
CGAGCAGGAGCGGCGGGAGCAGGAGCGGCGCGAGCAGGAGCGACAGCTGGCAGAGCAGGAGCGTCGGCGG
GAGCAGGAGCGGCTCCAGGCCGAGAGGGAGCTGCAGGAGCGGGAGAAGGCCCTGCGGCTGCAGAAGGAGC
AGCTGCAGAGGGAACTGGAGGAGAAGAAGAAGGAAGAGCAGCAGCGTCTGGCTGAGCGGCAGCTGCAGGA
GGAGCAAGAGAAGAAAGCCAAGGAGGCAGCAGGGGCCAGCAAGGCCCTGAATGTGACTGTGGACGTGCAG
TCTCCAGCTTGTACCTCATATCAGATGACTCCGCAAGGGCACAGGGCCCCTCCCAAGATCAACCCAGATA
ACTACGGGATGGATCTGAATAGCGACGACTCCACCGATGATGAGGCCCATCCCCGGAAGCCCATCCCCAC
CTGGGCCCGAGGCACCCCGCTCAGCCAGGCTATCATTCACCAGTACTACCACCCACCGAACCTTCTGGAG
CTCTTTGGAACCATTCTCCCACTGGACTTGGAGGATATCTTCAAGAAGAGCAAGCCCCGCTATCACAAGC
GCACCAGCTCTGCTGTCTGGAACTCACCGCCCCTGCAGGGCGCCAGGGTCCCCAGCAGCCTGGCCTACAG
CCTGAAGAAGCACAAGCTTCGAATTCTGCAGTCGACGGTACCGCGGGCCCGGGATCCACCGGTCGCCACC
ATGGTGAGCAAGGGCGAGGAGCTGTTCACCGGGGTGGTGCCCATCCTGGTCGAGCTGGACGGCGACGTAA
ACGGCCACAAGTTCAGCGTGTCCGGCGAGGGCGAGGGCGATGCCACCTACGGCAAGCTGACCCTGAAGTT
CATCTGCACCACCGGCAAGCTGCCCGTGCCCTGGCCCACCCTCGTGACCACCCTGACCTACGGCGTGCAG
TGCTTCAGCCGCTACCCCGACCACATGAAGCAGCACGACTTCTTCAAGTCCGCCATGCCCGAAGGCTACG
TCCAGGAGCGCACCATCTTCTTCAAGGACGACGGCAACTACAAGACCCGCGCCGAGGTGAAGTTCGAGGG
CGACACCCTGGTGAACCGCATCGAGCTGAAGGGCATCGACTTCAAGGAGGACGGCAACATCCTGGGGCAC
AAGCTGGAGTACAACTACAACAGCCACAACGTCTATATCATGGCCGACAAGCAGAAGAACGGCATCAAGG
TGAACTTCAAGATCCGCCACAACATCGAGGACGGCAGCGTGCAGCTCGCCGACCACTACCAGCAGAACAC
CCCCATCGGCGACGGCCCCGTGCTGCTGCCCGACAACCACTACCTGAGCACCCAGTCCGCCCTGAGCAAA
GACCCCAACGAGAAGCGCGATCACATGGTCCTGCTGGAGTTCGTGACCGCCGCCGGGATCACTCTCGGCA
TGGACGAGCTGTACAAGTAAAGCGGCCGCGACTCTAGAGGGCCCTATTCTATAGTGTCACCTAAATGCTA
GAGCTCGCTGATCAGCCTCGACTGTGCCTTCTAGTTGCCAGCCATCTGTTGTTTGCCCCTCCCCCGTGCC
TTCCTTGACCCTGGAAGGTGCCACTCCCACTGTCCTTTCCTAATAAAATGAGGAAATTGCATCGCATTGT
CTGAGTAGGTGTCATTCTATTCTGGGGGGTGGGGTGGGGCAGGACAGCAAGGGGGAGGATTGGGAAGACA
ATAGCAGGCATGCTGGGGATGCGGTGGGCTCTATGGCTTCTGAGGCGGAAAGAACCAGCTGGGGCTCTAG
GGGGTATCCCC
[124 nt withheld, positions 6452-6575]
C
[91 nt withheld, positions 6577-6667]
A
[49 nt withheld, positions 6669-6717]
CCTTTGACGTTGGAGTCCACGTTCTTT
[37 nt withheld, positions 6745-6781]
ACCCTATCTCGGTCTATTCTTTTGATTTATAAGGGATTTTGCCGATTTCGGCCTATTGGTTAAAAAATGA
GCTGATTTAACAAAAATTTAACGCGAATTAATTCTGTGGAATGTGTGTCAGTTAGGGTGTGGAAAGTCCC
CAGGCTCCCCAGCAGGCAGAAGTATGCAAAGCATGCATCTCAATTAGTCAGCAACCAGGTGTGGAAAGTC
CCCAGGCTCCCCAGCAGGCAGAAGTATGCAAAGCATGCATCTCAATTAGTCAGCAACCATAGTCCCGCCC
CTAACTCCGCCCATCCCGCCCCTAACTCCGCCCAGTTCCGCCCATTCTCCGCCCCATGGCTGACTAATTT
TTTTTATTTATGCAGAGGCCGAGGCCGCCTCTGCCTCTGAGCTATTCCAGAAGTAGTGAGGAGGCTTTTT
TGGAGGCCTAGGCTTTTGCAAAAAGCTCCCGGGAGCTTGTATATCCATTTTCGGATCTGATCAAGAGACA
GGATGAGGATCGTTTCGCATGATTGAACAAGATGGATTGCACGCAGGTTCTCCGGCCGCTTGGGTGGAGA
GGCTATTCGGCTATGACTGGGCACAACAGACAATCGGCTGCTCTGATGCCGCCGTGTTCCGGCTGTCAGC
GCAGGGGCGCCCGGTTCTTTTTGTCAAGACCGACCTGTCCGGTGCCCTGAATGAACTGCAGGACGAGGCA
GCGCGGCTATCGTGGCTGGCCACGACGGGCGTTCCTTGCGCAGCTGTGCTCGACGTTGTCACTGAAGCGG
GAAGGGACTGGCTGCTATTGGGCGAAGTGCCGGGGCAGGATCTCCTGTCATCTCACCTTGCTCCTGCCGA
GAAAGTATCCATCATGGCTGATGCAATGCGGCGGCTGCATACGCTTGATCCGGCTACCTGCCCATTCGAC
CACCAAGCGAAACATCGCATCGAGCGAGCACGTACTCGGATGGAAGCCGGTCTTGTCGATCAGGATGATC
TGGACGAAGAGCATCAGGGGCTCGCGCCAGCCGAACTGTTCGCCAGGCTCAAGGCGCGCATGCCCGACGG
CGAGGATCTCGTCGTGACCCATGGCGATGCCTGCTTGCCGAATATCATGGTGGAAAATGGCCGCTTTTCT
GGATTCATCGACTGTGGCCGGCTGGGTGTGGCGGACCGCTATCAGGACATAGCGTTGGCTACCCGTGATA
TTGCTGAAGAGCTTGGCGGCGAATGGGCTGACCGCTTCCTCGTGCTTTACGGTATCGCCGCTCCCGATTC
GCAGCGCATCGCCTTCTATCGCCTTCTTGACGAGTTCTTCTGAGCGGGACTCTGGGGTTCGAAATGACCG
ACCAAGCGACGCCCAACCTGCCATCACGAGATTTCGATTCCACCGCCGCCTTCTATGAAAGGTTGGGCTT
CGGAATCGTTTTCCGGGACGCCGGCTGGATGATCCTCCAGCGCGGGGATCTCATGCTGGAGTTCTTCGCC
CACCCCAACTTGTTTATTGCAGCTTATAATGGTTACAAATAAAGCAATAGCATCACAAATTTCACAAATA
AAGCATTTTTTTCACTGCATTCTAGTTGTGGTTTGTCCAAACTCATCAATGTATCTTATCATGTCTGTAT
ACCGTCGACCTCTAGCTAGAGCTTGGCGTAATCATGGTCATAGCTGTTTCCTGTGTGAAATTGTTATCCG
CTCACAATTCCACACAACATACGAGCCGGAAGCATAAAGTGTAAAGCCTGGGGTGCCTAATGAGTGAGCT
AACTCACATTAATTGCGTTGCGCTCACTGCCCGCTTTCCAGTCGGGAAACCTGTCGTGCCAGCTGCATTA
ATGAATCGGCCAACGCGCGGGGAGAGGCGGTTTGCGTATTGGGCGCTCTTCCGCTTCCTCGCTCACTGAC
TCGCTGCGCTCGGTCGTTCGGCTGCGGCGAGCGGTATCAGCTCACTCAAAGGCGGTAATACGGTTATCCA
CAGAATCAGGGGATAACGCAGGAAAGAACATGTGAGCAAAAGGCCAGCAAAAGGCCAGGAACCGTAAAAA
GGCCGCGTTGCTGGCGTTTTTCCATAGGCTCCGCCCCCCTGACGAGCATCACAAAAATCGACGCTCAAGT
CAGAGGTGGCGAAACCCGACAGGACTATAAAGATACCAGGCGTTTCCCCCTGGAAGCTCCCTCGTGCGCT
CTCCTGTTCCGACCCTGCCGCTTACCGGATACCTGTCCGCCTTTCTCCCTTCGGGAAGCGTGGCGCTTTC
TCATAGCTCACGCTGTAGGTATCTCAGTTCGGTGTAGGTCGTTCGCTCCAAGCTGGGCTGTGTGCACGAA
CCCCCCGTTCAGCCCGACCGCTGCGCCTTATCCGGTAACTATCGTCTTGAGTCCAACCCGGTAAGACACG
ACTTATCGCCACTGGCAGCAGCCACTGGTAACAGGATTAGCAGAGCGAGGTATGTAGGCGGTGCTACAGA
GTTCTTGAAGTGGTGGCCTAACTACGGCTACACTAGAAGAACAGTATTTGGTATCTGCGCTCTGCTGAAG
CCAGTTACCTTCGGAAAAAGAGTTGGTAGCTCTTGATCCGGCAAACAAACCACCGCTGGTAGCGGTTTTT
TTGTTTGCAAGCAGCAGATTACGCGCAGAAAAAAAGGATCTCAAGAAGATCCTTTGATCTTTTCTACGGG
GTCTGACGCTCAGTGGAACGAAAACTCACGTTAAGGGATTTTGGTCATGAGATTATCAAAAAGGATCTTC
ACCTAGATCCTTTTAAATTAAAAATGAAGTTTTAAATCAATCTAAAGTATATATGAGTAAACTTGGTCTG
ACAGTTACCAATGCTTAATCAGTGAGGCACCTATCTCAGCGATCTGTCTATTTCGTTCATCCATAGTTGC
CTGACTCCCCGTCGTGTAGATAACTACGATACGGGAGGGCTTACCATCTGGCCCCAGTGCTGCAATGATA
CCGCGAGACCCACGCTCACCGGCTCCAGATTTATCAGCAATAAACCAGCCAGCCGGAAGGGCCGAGCGCA
GAAGTGGTCCTGCAACTTTATCCGCCTCCATCCAGTCTATTAATTGTTGCCGGGAAGCTAGAGTAAGTAG
TTCGCCAGTTAATAGTTTGCGCAACGTTGTTGCCATTGCTACAGGCATCGTGGTGTCACGCTCGTCGTTT
GGTATGGCTTCATTCAGCTCCGGTTCCCAACGATCAAGGCGAGTTACATGATCCCCCATGTTGTGCAAAA
AAGCGGTTAGCTCCTTCGGTCCTCCGATCGTTGTCAGAAGTAAGTTGGCCGCAGTGTTATCACTCATGGT
TATGGCAGCACTGCATAATTCTCTTACTGTCATGCCATCCGTAAGATGCTTTTCTGTGACTGGTGAGTAC
TCAACCAAGTCATTCTGAGAATAGTGTATGCGGCGACCGAGTTGCTCTTGCCCGGCGTCAATACGGGATA
ATACCGCGCCACATAGCAGAACTTTAAAAGTGCTCATCATTGGAAAACGTTCTTCGGGGCGAAAACTCTC
AAGGATCTTACCGCTGTTGAGATCCAGTTCGATGTAACCCACTCGTGCACCCAACTGATCTTCAGCATCT
TTTACTTTCACCAGCGTTTCTGGGTGAGCAAAAACAGGAAGGCAAAATGCCGCAAAAAAGGGAATAAGGG
CGACACGGAAATGTTGAATACTCATACTCTTCCTTTTTCAATATTATTGAAGCATTTATCAGGGTTATTG
TCTCATGAGCGGATACATATTTGAATGTATTTAGAAAAATAAACAAATAGGGGTTCCGCGCACATTTCCC
CGAAAAGTGCCACCTGACGTC
Features (pLannotate 1.2.2; 24 found; start..end, strand, type, name):
     28..80      -  misc_feature   bom (fragment): basis of mobility region from pBR322
    235..614     +  enhancer       CMV enhancer: human cytomegalovirus immediate early enhancer
    615..818     +  promoter       CMV promoter: human cytomegalovirus (CMV) immediate early promoter
    814..847     +  LTR            5' LTR (truncated) (fragment): truncated 5' long terminal repeat (LTR) from HIV-1
    863..881     +  promoter       T7 promoter: promoter for bacteriophage T7 RNA polymerase
    909..2705    +  CDS            CENPB: CENPB_HUMAN - Experimental evidence at protein level: Swiss-Prot protein existence level 1. Interacts with centromeric heterochromatin in chromosomes and binds to a specific 17 bp subset of alphoid satellite DNA, called the CENP-B box (PubMed:11726497). May organize arrays of centromere satellite DNA into a higher-order structure which then directs centromere formation and kinetochore assembly in mammalian chromosomes (Probable). From Homo sapiens (Human).
   2724..5333    +  CDS            INCENP (fragment): INCE_HUMAN - Experimental evidence at protein level: Swiss-Prot protein existence level 1. Component of the chromosomal passenger complex (CPC), a complex that acts as a key regulator of mitosis. The CPC complex has essential functions at the centromere in ensuring correct chromosome alignment and segregation and is required for chromatin-induced microtubule stabilization and spindle assembly. Acts as a scaffold regulating CPC localization and activity. The C-terminus associates with AURKB or AURKC, the N-terminus associated with BIRC5/survivin and CDCA8/borealin tethers the CPC to the inner c
   5333..5377    +  misc_feature   MCS (fragment): multiple cloning site
   5391..6110    +  CDS            EGFP: the original enhanced GFP (Yang et al., 1996) mammalian codon-optimized
   6138..6156    -  promoter       SP6 promoter: promoter for bacteriophage SP6 RNA polymerase
   6182..6406    +  polyA_signal   bGH poly(A) signal: bovine growth hormone polyadenylation signal
   6410..6431    +  promoter       SV40 promoter (fragment): SV40 enhancer and early promoter
   6452..6880    +  rep_origin     f1 ori (sequence partly withheld): f1 bacteriophage origin of replication; arrow indicates direction of (+) strand synthesis
   6894..7223    +  promoter       SV40 promoter: SV40 enhancer and early promoter
   7290..8081    +  CDS            neo: KKA2_KLEPN - Also known as kan, nptII. Experimental evidence at protein level: Swiss-Prot protein existence level 1. Resistance to kanamycin, neomycin, paromomycin, ribostamycin, butirosin and gentamicin B. From Klebsiella pneumoniae.
   8105..8263    +  CDS            ble (fragment): BLE_KLEPN - Experimental evidence at protein level: Swiss-Prot protein existence level 1. Binding protein with a strong affinity to the bleomycin family of antibiotics. Binds to CL990; an antimitotic-antibiotic compound. From Klebsiella pneumoniae.
   8258..8379    +  polyA_signal   SV40 poly(A) signal: SV40 polyadenylation signal
   8452..8468    -  protein_bind   lac operator: The lac repressor binds to the lac operator to inhibit transcription in E. coli. This inhibition can be relieved by adding lactose or isopropyl-β-D-thiogalactopyranoside (IPTG). lac repressor encoded by lacI
   8476..8506    -  promoter       lac promoter: promoter for the E. coli lac operon
   8521..8542    -  protein_bind   CAP binding site: CAP binding activates transcription in the presence of cAMP. E. coli catabolite activator protein
   8555..8647    -  CDS            lacI (fragment): lac repressor; lacI; The lac repressor binds to the lac operator to inhibit transcription in E. coli. This inhibition can be relieved by adding lactose or isopropyl-β-D-thiogalactopyranoside (IPTG).
   8830..9415    -  rep_origin     ori: high-copy-number ColE1/pMB1/pBR322/pUC origin of replication
   9586..10446   -  CDS            AmpR: β-lactamase; bla; confers resistance to ampicillin, carbenicillin, and related antibiotics
  10447..10551   -  promoter       AmpR promoter: bla
