[The description below was written by a language model from this plasmid's Addgene catalogue record and pLannotate feature annotations shown in this document.]
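Description:
Cenp-B INCENP GFP (also called pXW032) is a mammalian expression plasmid of about 10.6 kb built on the pcDNA3.1 backbone. It is propagated in E. coli as a high-copy plasmid through a ColE1/pUC-type origin and selected with ampicillin via the β-lactamase gene. An f1 origin is also present. For mammalian cells, the backbone carries a neomycin phosphotransferase gene driven by the SV40 early promoter and followed by an SV40 polyadenylation signal, which would allow G418 selection of stable transfectants. The short annotated fragments (HIV-1 LTR, ble, lacI, bom) appear to be backbone remnants or partial annotation matches rather than functional elements.

The payload is a single tripartite fusion transcribed from the CMV immediate early enhancer and promoter and terminated by the bovine growth hormone poly(A) signal. Reading from the N terminus, it consists of full-length human CENP-B, then human INCENP lacking its CEN box (amino acids 1–46 deleted), then EGFP at the C terminus, joined through a short stretch of multiple cloning site sequence. T7 and SP6 promoters flank the cassette. INCENP is the scaffold of the chromosomal passenger complex. Its N-terminal region normally tethers the complex to the inner centromere through survivin and borealin, while its C terminus binds Aurora B kinase. Removing the CEN box disables the native targeting route, and fusion to CENP-B, which binds CENP-B box sequences in alphoid satellite DNA, instead anchors INCENP at centromeres. The stated purpose is to target INCENP to centromeres in this way, with EGFP allowing localisation to be visualised, in the context of work on Aurora B dynamics and phosphorylation gradients at centromeres.
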