Addgene plasmid #45238: Cenp-B INCENP GFP
Purpose: Target INCENP to centromeres via full length CENP-B
Depositing lab: Michael Lampson. Depositing organization: University of Pennsylvania. Publication: Aurora B dynamics at centromeres create a diffusion-based phosphorylation gradient. Wang E, Ballister ER, Lampson MA. J Cell Biol. 2011 Aug 22;194(4):539-49. doi: 10.1083/jcb.201103044. Epub 2011 Aug 15. PubMed 21844210.
Backbone
  Vector backbone: pcDNA3.1
  Backbone manufacturer: Invitrogen
  Vector type: Mammalian Expression
Growth in bacteria
  Bacterial resistance: Ampicillin, 100 μg/mL
  Growth temperature: 37°C
  Growth strain: DH5alpha
  Copy number: High Copy
Gene/Insert
  Gene/Insert name: Cenp-B, INCENP-Δcen, GFP (alt name: pXW032)
  Species: H. sapiens (human)
  Mutation: CEN box deleted from INCENP (aa1-46)
  Tag / fusion protein: GFP (C terminal on insert); full length CENP-B
Terms and licenses: Academic/Nonprofit Terms; Industry Terms: Not Available to Industry
How to cite: Cenp-B INCENP GFP was a gift from Michael Lampson (Addgene plasmid # 45238 ; http://n2t.net/addgene:45238 ; RRID:Addgene_45238)
