>Addgene plasmid #45238 | Cenp-B INCENP GFP | addgene partial sequence | sequence record 95245 | T7 5'-TAATACGACTCACTATAGGG-3'
GAGGCGACAGCTGACGTTCCGGGAGAAGTCACGGATCATCCAGGAGGTGGAGGAGAATCCGGACCTGCGC
AAGGGCGAGATCGCGCGGCGCTTCAACATCCCGCCGTCCACGCTGAGCACGATCCTGAAGAACAAGCGCG
CCATCCTGGCGTCGGAGCGCAAGTACGGGGTGGCCTCCACCTGCCGCAAGACCAACAAGCTGTCTCCCTA
CGACAAGCTCGAGGGCTTGCTCATCGCCTGGTTCCAGCAGATCCGCGCCGCCGGCCTGCCGGTCAAGGGC
ATCATCCTCAAGGAGAAGGCGCTGCGCATAGCCGAGGAGCTGGGCATGGACGACTTCACCGCCTCCAACG
GCTGGCTGGACCGCTTCCGCCGGCGCCACGGCGTGGTGTCCTGCAGCGGCGTGGCCCGCGCCCGCGCGCG
AAACGCTGCCCCCCGCACCCCGGCGGCGCCTGCCAGTCCGGCCGCGGTGCCCTCGGAGGGCAGTGGCGGG
AGCACTACTGGTTGGCGCGCTCGGGAGGAGCAGCCGCCGTCGGTGGCCGAGGGCTACGCCTCGCAGGACG
TGTTCAGCGCCACCGAGACCAGTCTATGGTACGACTTCCTGCCCGACCAGGCCGCGGGGCTGTGCGGAGG
CGACGGACGGCCGCGTCAAGCCACCCAGCGCCTGAGCGTCCTGCTATGCGCCAATGCCGACGGCAGCGAG
AAGCTGCCCCCGCTGGTGGCCGGCAAGTCGGCCAAGCCCCGCGCAGGCCAAGCCGGCCTGCCCTGCGACT
ACACCGCCAACTCCAAGGGTGGTGTCACCACCCAGGCCCTGGCCAAGTACTTGAAGGCCTTGGACACCCG
