>Addgene plasmid #45238 | Cenp-B INCENP GFP | addgene partial sequence | sequence record 95251 | EGFP-N 5'-CGTCGCCGTCCAGCTCGACCAG-3'
TTGCTCACCATGGTGGCGACCGGTGGATCCCGGGCCCGCGGTACCGTCGACTGCAGAATTCGAAGCTTGT
GCTTCTTCAGGCTGTAGGCCAGGCTGCTGGGGACCCTGGCGCCCTGCAGGGGCGGTGAGTTCCAGACAGC
AGAGCTGGTGCGCTTGTGATAGCGGGGCTTGCTCTTCTTGAAGATATCCTCCAAGTCCAGTGGGAGAATG
GTTCCAAAGAGCTCCAGAAGGTTCGGTGGGTGGTAGTACTGGTGAATGATAGCCTGGCTGAGCGGGGTGC
CTCGGGCCCAGGTGGGGATGGGCTTCCGGGGATGGGCCTCATCATCGGTGGAGTCGTCGCTATTCAGATC
CATCCCGTAGTTATCTGGGTTGATCTTGGGAGGGGCCCTGTGCCCTTGCGGAGTCATCTGATATGAGGTA
CAAGCTGGAGACTGCACGTCCACAGTCACATTCAGGGCCTTGCTGGCCCCTGCTGCCTCCTTGGCTTTCT
TCTCTTGCTCCTCCTGCAGCTGCCGCTCAGCCAGACGCTGCTGCTCTTCCTTCTTCTTCTCCTCCAGTTC
CCTCTGCAGCTGCTCCTTCTGCAGCCGCAGGGCCTTCTCCCGCTCCTGCAGCTCCCTCTCGGCCTGGAGC
CGCTCCTGCTCCCGCCGACGCTCCTGCTCTGCCAGCTGTCGCTCCTGCTCGCGCCGCTCCTGCTCCCGCC
GCTCCTGCTCGCGCCGCTCCTGCTCGCGCCGCTCCTGCTCCCGCCGCTCCTGCTCCCGCTGCTCTGCCAG
CCGCTTAGCCTCGGCCGCCTTCCGCAGCCGCTCCTGCTCCTCTTCCTTCTTCTTCTGCAGCAGCTCTTGG
TGCCGCCGCTCTTCCTCCTCCTGCTGCA
